Addgene plasmid #210335: pB-Hygro-rKIF5B-GFP
Purpose: Overexpression of rKIF5B
Depositing lab: Li Yu. Depositing organization: Tsinghua University. Publication: Mitocytosis, a migrasome-mediated mitochondrial quality-control process. Jiao H, Jiang D, Hu X, Du W, Ji L, Yang Y, Li X, Sho T, Wang X, Li Y, Wu YT, Wei YH, Hu X, Yu L. Cell. 2021 May 27;184(11):2896-2910.e13. doi: 10.1016/j.cell.2021.04.027. PubMed 34048705.
Backbone
  Vector backbone: pB-CAG-BGH
  Vector type: Mammalian Expression
Growth in bacteria
  Bacterial resistance: Ampicillin, 100 μg/mL
  Growth temperature: 37°C
  Growth strain: DH5alpha
  Copy number: High Copy
Gene/Insert
  Gene/Insert name: rKIF5B
  Species: R. norvegicus (rat)
  Entrez Gene: Kif5b (a.k.a. Khc)
  Tag / fusion protein: GFP (C terminal on insert)
  Cloning method: Restriction Enzyme; 5′ cloning site Unknown (unknown if destroyed)
Terms and licenses: Academic/Nonprofit Terms; Industry Terms: Not Available to Industry
How to cite: pB-Hygro-rKIF5B-GFP was a gift from Li Yu (Addgene plasmid # 210335 ; http://n2t.net/addgene:210335 ; RRID:Addgene_210335)
