[The description below was written by a language model from this plasmid's Addgene catalogue record and pLannotate feature annotations shown in this document.]
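Description:
pB-Hygro-rKIF5B-GFP is a mammalian expression plasmid of about 11.2 kb, built on the pB-CAG-BGH backbone, for overexpressing rat kinesin-1 heavy chain (Kif5b, also known as Khc) as a fluorescent fusion protein. Expression is driven by a CAG-type promoter assembly: the human cytomegalovirus immediate-early enhancer, the chicken β-actin promoter and a chimeric chicken β-actin/rabbit β-globin intron. Together these give strong constitutive transcription in most mammalian cell types. The Kif5b coding sequence is followed almost immediately by EGFP, consistent with the catalogued C-terminal GFP tag, and the transcript ends at a bovine growth hormone polyadenylation signal.

A separate cassette, oriented opposite to the fusion gene, places the hygromycin resistance gene under the mouse PGK promoter with a PGK polyadenylation signal, allowing selection of stably expressing mammalian cells. Two loxP sites are annotated. One lies just outside the PGK promoter and the other lies beyond the bGH terminator, near a cPPT/CTS element, but the record does not say what Cre recombination is intended to achieve. The "pB" prefix may suggest a piggyBac transposon design, but no transposon terminal repeats appear in the feature table, so this cannot be confirmed from the record.

In bacteria, the plasmid replicates from a high-copy ColE1/pUC-type origin and is selected with ampicillin through β-lactamase. An f1 origin, T3 and T7 promoters, and lac promoter/lacZα fragments are remnants of a pBluescript-style cloning vector. The stated purpose is overexpression of rat KIF5B. The GFP tag allows the motor protein to be visualised in cells, and the associated work concerns migrasome-mediated mitochondrial quality control.
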