Features (pLannotate 1.2.2; 24 found; start..end, strand, type, name):
      1..380     +  enhancer       CMV enhancer: human cytomegalovirus immediate early enhancer
    382..656     +  promoter       chicken β-actin promoter: No description available
    657..1672    +  intron         chimeric intron: chimera between introns from chicken β-actin and rabbit β-globin
   1728..1746    -  misc_feature   MCS (fragment): pBluescript multiple cloning site
   1769..4657    +  CDS            Kif5b: KINH_RAT - Also known as Khc From Rattus norvegicus (Rat).
   4664..5380    +  CDS            EGFP: EGFP is a basic (constitutively fluorescent) green fluorescent protein published in 1996, derived from Aequorea victoria. It is reported to be a rapidly-maturing weak dimer with moderate acid sensitivity.
   5434..5658    +  polyA_signal   bGH poly(A) signal: bovine growth hormone polyadenylation signal
   5743..5860    -  misc_feature   cPPT/CTS: central polypurine tract and central termination sequence of HIV-1
   5906..5939    -  protein_bind   loxP: Cre-mediated recombination occurs in the 8-bp core sequence (GCATACAT). Cre recombinase
   6196..6214    -  promoter       T3 promoter: promoter for bacteriophage T3 RNA polymerase
   6257..6279    -  protein_bind   lac operator (fragment): The lac repressor binds to the lac operator to inhibit transcription in E. coli. This inhibition can be relieved by adding lactose or isopropyl-β-D-thiogalactopyranoside (IPTG). lac repressor encoded by lacI
   6283..6313    -  promoter       lac promoter: promoter for the E. coli lac operon
   6328..6349    -  protein_bind   CAP binding site: CAP binding activates transcription in the presence of cAMP. E. coli catabolite activator protein
   6362..6454    -  CDS            lacI (fragment): lac repressor; lacI; The lac repressor binds to the lac operator to inhibit transcription in E. coli. This inhibition can be relieved by adding lactose or isopropyl-β-D-thiogalactopyranoside (IPTG).
   6637..7225    -  rep_origin     ori: high-copy-number ColE1/pMB1/pBR322/pUC origin of replication
   7396..8256    -  CDS            AmpR: β-lactamase; bla; confers resistance to ampicillin, carbenicillin, and related antibiotics
   8257..8361    -  promoter       AmpR promoter: bla
   8414..8842    -  rep_origin     f1 ori (sequence partly withheld): f1 bacteriophage origin of replication; arrow indicates direction of (+) strand synthesis
   8847..9004    -  CDS            lacZα (fragment): LacZα fragment of β-galactosidase; lacZ fragment
   9007..9025    +  promoter       T7 promoter: promoter for bacteriophage T7 RNA polymerase
   9347..9556    -  polyA_signal   PGK poly(A) signal (fragment): mouse phosphoglycerate kinase 1 polyadenylation signal
   9560..10585   -  CDS            HygR: aminoglycoside phosphotransferase from E. coli; aph(4)-Ia; confers resistance to hygromycin
  10604..11103   -  promoter       PGK promoter: mouse phosphoglycerate kinase 1 promoter
  11126..11159   -  protein_bind   loxP: Cre-mediated recombination occurs in the 8-bp core sequence (GCATACAT). Cre recombinase
>Addgene plasmid #210335 | pB-Hygro-rKIF5B-GFP | addgene full sequence | sequence record 420337 | Addgene NGS Result
GACATTGATTATTGACTAGTTATTAATAGTAATCAATTACGGGGTCATTAGTTCATAGCCCATATATGGA
GTTCCGCGTTACATAACTTACGGTAAATGGCCCGCCTGGCTGACCGCCCAACGACCCCCGCCCATTGACG
TCAATAATGACGTATGTTCCCATAGTAACGCCAATAGGGACTTTCCATTGACGTCAATGGGTGGAGTATT
TACGGTAAACTGCCCACTTGGCAGTACATCAAGTGTATCATATGCCAAGTACGCCCCCTATTGACGTCAA
TGACGGTAAATGGCCCGCCTGGCATTATGCCCAGTACATGACCTTATGGGACTTTCCTACTTGGCAGTAC
ATCTACGTATTAGTCATCGCTATTACCATGGTCGAGGTGAGCCCCACGTTCTGCTTCACTCTCCCCATCT
CCCCCCCCTCCCCACCCCCAATTTTGTATTTATTTATTTTTTAATTATTTTGTGCAGCGATGGGGGCGGG
GGGGGGGGGGCGCGCGCCAGGCGGGGCGGGGCGGGGCGAGGGGCGGGGCGGGGCGAGGCGGAGAGGTGCG
GCGGCAGCCAATCAGAGCGGCGCGCTCCGAAAGTTTCCTTTTATGGCGAGGCGGCGGCGGCGGCGGCCCT
ATAAAAAGCGAAGCGCGCGGCGGGCGGGAGTCGCTGCGCGCTGCCTTCGCCCCGTGCCCCGCTCCGCCGC
CGCCTCGCGCCGCCCGCCCCGGCTCTGACTGACCGCGTTACTCCCACAGGTGAGCGGGCGGGACGGCCCT
TCTCCTCCGGGCTGTAATTAGCGCTTGGTTTAATGACGGCTTGTTTCTTTTCTGTGGCTGCGTGAAAGCC
TTGAGGGGCTCCGGGAGGGCCCTTTGTGCGGGGGGAGCGGCTCGGGGGGTGCGTGCGTGTGTGTGTGCGT
GGGGAGCGCCGCGTGCGGCTCCGCGCTGCCCGGCGGCTGTGAGCGCTGCGGGCGCGGCGCGGGGCTTTGT
GCGCTCCGCAGTGTGCGCGAGGGGAGCGCGGCCGGGGGCGGTGCCCCGCGGTGCGGGGGGGCTGCGAGGG
GAACAAAGGCTGCGTGCGGGGTGTGTGCGTGGGGGGGTGAGCAGGGGGTGTGGGCGCGTCGGTCGGGCTG
CAACCCCCCCTGCACCCCCCTCCCCGAGTTGCTGAGCACGGCCCGGCTTCGGGTGCGGGGCTCCGTACGG
GGCGTGGCGCGGGGCTCGCCGTGCCGGGCGGGGGGTGGCGGCAGGTGGGGGTGCCGGGCGGGGCGGGGCC
GCCTCGGGCCGGGGAGGGCTCGGGGGAGGGGCGCGGCGGCCCCCGGAGCGCCGGCGGCTGTCGAGGCGCG
GCGAGCCGCAGCCATTGCCTTTTATGGTAATCGTGCGAGAGGGCGCAGGGACTTCCTTTGTCCCAAATCT
GTGCGGAGCCGAAATCTGGGAGGCGCCGCCGCACCCCCTCTAGCGGGCGCGGGGCGAAGCGGTGCGGCGC
CGGCAGGAAGGAAATGGGCGGGGAGGGCCTTCGTGCGTCGCCGCGCCGCCGTCCCCTTCTCCCTCTCCAG
CCTCGGGGCTGTCCGCGGGGGGACGGCTGCCTTCGGGGGGGACGGGGCAGGGCGGGGTTCGGCTTCTGGC
GTGTGACCGGCGGCTCTAGAGCCTCTGCTAACCATGTTCATGCCTTCTTCTTTTTCCTACAGCTCCTGGG
CAACGTGCTGGTTATTGTGCTGTCTCATCATTTTGGCAAAGAATTCCTCGACGGTATCGATAAGCTATCA
CAAGTTTGTACAGCCACCATGGCGGACCCGGCGGAGTGCAACATCAAAGTGATGTGTCGCTTCAGACCTC
TCAACGAGTCTGAAGTGAACCGCGGCGACAAGTATGTCGCCAAGTTCCAGGGAGAAGACACGGTGATGAT
TGCGTCCAAGCCTTATGCATTTGATCGTGTGTTCCAGTCAAGCACATCTCAAGAGCAAGTATACAACGAT
TGTGCAAAGAAGATTGTTAAAGATGTTCTTGAGGGCTATAATGGAACAATATTTGCATATGGACAAACAT
CATCTGGAAAGACCCACACAATGGAGGGTAAACTTCATGATCCAGAAGGCATGGGGATTATTCCAAGAAT
AGTGCAAGATATTTTTAATTATATTTACTCCATGGATGAAAATTTGGAATTTCATATTAAGGTTTCATAT
TTTGAAATATATTTGGATAAGATAAGGGACCTGTTAGATGTTTCAAAGACTAACCTTTCAGTCCATGAAG
ACAAAAACCGTGTTCCCTATGTAAAGGGGTGCACAGAGCGTTTTGTGTGTAGTCCAGATGAAGTTATGGA
TACCATAGATGAAGGGAAATCCAACAGACACGTAGCAGTTACAAATATGAATGAACATAGCTCTAGGAGT
CACAGTATATTTCTTATCAATGTAAAGCAAGAGAATACACAGACAGAACAGAAACTCAGTGGGAAGCTTT
ATCTGGTTGATTTAGCTGGAAGTGAAAAGGTTAGTAAAACTGGAGCTGAGGGTGCCGTGCTGGATGAAGC
TAAGAACATCAACAAGTCACTTTCTGCACTTGGAAATGTCATTTCTGCTTTGGCAGAAGGCAGTACCTAT
GTTCCTTATCGAGACAGTAAAATGACCAGAATTCTTCAAGATTCATTAGGTGGCAACTGTAGGACCACTA
TTGTCATTTGCTGCTCTCCGTCATCTTACAATGAGTCTGAGACAAAGTCAACACTCCTCTTTGGTCAAAG
GGCCAAAACAATAAAGAACACAGTCTGTGTCAACGTAGAGTTAACTGCAGAGCAGTGGAAAAAGAAGTAT
GAAAAAGAAAAGGAAAAAAATAAGACTCTACGGAACACCATTCAGTGGCTGGAAAACGAGCTCAACCGAT
GGCGTAACGGGGAAACAGTGCCTATTGATGAGCAGTTTGACAAAGAGAAGGCTAATTTGGAAGCCTTCAC
AGCAGATAAAGATGTTGCTATTACCAATGACAAACCGGCTGCTGCAATCGGAATGGCTGGTAGTTTTACA
GATGCTGAGAGAAGAAAGTGTGAAGAAGAAATTGCTAAATTGTATAAACAACTTGATGACAAGGATGAAG
AGATTAACCAACAGAGCCAACTGGTGGAGAAATTGAAGACACAAATGTTGGATCAGGAAGAGCTTCTGGC
ATCAACCAGAAGGGATCAAGATAATATGCAAGCTGAACTGAATCGCCTCCAAGCAGAAAATGATGCTTCT
AAAGAAGAAGTCAAAGAAGTTTTACAGGCCTTAGAGGAGCTGGCTGTTAATTATGATCAGAAGTCTCAGG
AAGTTGAAGACAAAACAAAGGAATATGAATTGCTTAGTGATGAATTGAATCAAAAATCTGCAACTTTAGC
AAGTATTGATGCTGAGCTTCAGAAGCTGAAGGAAATGACCAACCACCAGAAGAAACGAGCAGCTGAAATG
ATGGCATCATTACTAAAAGACCTTGCAGAAATAGGAATTGCTGTGGGAAATAATGATGTAAAGCAACCGG
AGGGGACTGGTATGATAGATGAAGAGTTTACTGTTGCAAGGCTCTACATTAGCAAAATGAAATCAGAAGT
AAAAACCATGGTGAAACGCTGCAAACAGCTAGAAAGCACACAGACTGAGAGCAACAAAAAAATGGAAGAA
AATGAGAAGGAGTTAGCAGCATGCCAGCTTCGTATCTCCCAACATGAAGCCAAAATCAAGTCACTGACTG
AATACCTTCAAAATGTAGAACAAAAGAAGAGACAGCTGGAGGAATCTGTGGATTCCCTTGGTGAGGAGCT
AGTCCAACTTCGAGCACAAGAGAAAGTCCATGAAATGGAAAAAGAGCACTTGAACAAGGTTCAGACTGCA
AATGAAGTCAAGCAAGCTGTTGAACAGCAGATCCAGAGTCACAGAGAAACCCACCAAAAACAAATCAGTA
GTTTACGAGATGAAGTTGAGGCAAAGGAAAAGCTAATCACTGATCTCCAAGACCAAAACCAGAAGATGGT
GTTGGAACAGGAGCGGCTAAGGGTGGAGCATGAGAGGCTAAAGGCTGTAGACCAGGAGAAGAGCAGGAAG
CTGCATGAGCTCACGGTTATGCAAGACAGACGAGAACAAGCAAGGCAAGATTTGAAGGGGTTGGAAGAGA
CGGTGGCAAAAGAACTTCAGACTTTACACAACCTGCGCAAGCTCTTTGTTCAGGACTTGGCTACCAGGGT
GAAAAAGAGCGCTGAGGTGGACTCAGACGACACTGGCGGCAGTGCTGCACAGAAGCAGAAAATCTCCTTC
CTTGAAAACAATCTGGAGCAGCTCACCAAAGTGCACAAGCAGTTGGTGCGTGATAATGCAGATCTTCGCT
GTGAACTTCCTAAGTTAGAGAAACGACTTAGAGCTACTGCAGAGAGAGTGAAAGCTTTGGAGTCAGCCCT
GAAAGAAGCCAAAGAAAATGCATCTCGAGACCGCAAACGCTATCAGCAAGAAGTAGACAGGATAAAGGAA
GCAGTCAGGTCAAAGAATATGGCCAGAAGGGGACACTCTGCACAGATTGCAAAACCTATCCGTCCTGGAC
AGCATCCAGCAGCCTCTCCAACTCACCCCGGTGCAGTTCGTGGAGGAGGCTCATTTGTTCAGAACAACCA
GCCAGTGGGGCTTCGAGGTGGTGGAGGCAAGCAGGCGCCCGGGATGGTGAGCAAGGGCGAGGAGCTGTTC
ACCGGGGTGGTGCCCATCCTGGTCGAGCTGGACGGCGACGTAAACGGCCACAAGTTCAGCGTGTCCGGCG
AGGGCGAGGGCGATGCCACCTACGGCAAGCTGACCCTGAAGTTCATCTGCACCACCGGCAAGCTGCCCGT
GCCCTGGCCCACCCTCGTGACCACCCTGACCTACGGCGTGCAGTGCTTCAGCCGCTACCCCGACCACATG
AAGCAGCACGACTTCTTCAAGTCCGCCATGCCCGAAGGCTACGTCCAGGAGCGCACCATCTTCTTCAAGG
ACGACGGCAACTACAAGACCCGCGCCGAGGTGAAGTTCGAGGGCGACACCCTGGTGAACCGCATCGAGCT
GAAGGGCATCGACTTCAAGGAGGACGGCAACATCCTGGGGCACAAGCTGGAGTACAACTACAACAGCCAC
AACGTCTATATCATGGCCGACAAGCAGAAGAACGGCATCAAGGTGAACTTCAAGATCCGCCACAACATCG
AGGACGGCAGCGTGCAGCTCGCCGACCACTACCAGCAGAACACCCCCATCGGCGACGGCCCCGTGCTGCT
GCCCGACAACCACTACCTGAGCACCCAGTCCGCCCTGAGCAAAGACCCCAACGAGAAGCGCGATCACATG
GTCCTGCTGGAGTTCGTGACCGCCGCCGGGATCACTCTCGGCATGGACGAGCTATACAAGGGATCCACGC
GTCTCGAGTTAACGGTACCTCTAGAGTAATTCGCTAGCCTCGACTGTGCCTTCTAGTTGCCAGCCATCTG
TTGTTTGCCCCTCCCCCGTGCCTTCCTTGACCCTGGAAGGTGCCACTCCCACTGTCCTTTCCTAATAAAA
TGAGGAAATTGCATCGCATTGTCTGAGTAGGTGTCATTCTATTCTGGGGGGTGGGGTGGGGCAGGACAGC
AAGGGGGAGGATTGGGAAGACAATAGCAGGCATGCTGGGGATGCGGTGGGCTCTATGGCTTCTGAGGCGG
TTAATTAAAATAAAACTAGAGCGGGCCCGGTACTAACCAAACTGGATCTCTGCTGTCCCTGTAATAAACC
CGAAAATTTTGAATTTTTGTAATTTGTTTTTGTAATTCTTTAGTTTGTATGTCTGTTGCTATTATGTCTA
CTATTCTTTCCCCTGCACTGTACCCCCCAATCCCCCCTTTTCTTTTAAAATTGTGGATGAATACTGCCAT
TTGTCTGCAGAGCGGCCGCGTCGAGATAACTTCGTATAATGTATGCTATACGAAGTTATGTTTTGTTACT
TTATAGAAGAAATTTTGAGTTTTTGTTTTTTTTTAATAAATAAATAAACATAAATAAATTGTTTGTTGAA
TTTATTATTAGTATGTAAGTGTAAATATAATAAAACTTAATATCTATTCAAATTAATAAATAAACCTCGA
TATACAGACCGATAAAACACATGCGTCAATTTTACGCATGATTATCTTTAACGTACGTCACAATATGATT
ATCTTTCTAGGGTTAAAGAGCTCCAGCTTTTGTTCCCTTTAGTGAGGGTTAATTTCGAGCTTGGCGTAAT
CATGGTCATAGCTGTTTCCTGTGTGAAATTGTTATCCGCTCACAATTCCACACAACATACGAGCCGGAAG
CATAAAGTGTAAAGCCTGGGGTGCCTAATGAGTGAGCTAACTCACATTAATTGCGTTGCGCTCACTGCCC
GCTTTCCAGTCGGGAAACCTGTCGTGCCAGCTGCATTAATGAATCGGCCAACGCGCGGGGAGAGGCGGTT
TGCGTATTGGGCGCTCTTCCGCTTCCTCGCTCACTGACTCGCTGCGCTCGGTCGTTCGGCTGCGGCGAGC
GGTATCAGCTCACTCAAAGGCGGTAATACGGTTATCCACAGAATCAGGGGATAACGCAGGAAAGAACATG
TGAGCAAAAGGCCAGCAAAAGGCCAGGAACCGTAAAAAGGCCGCGTTGCTGGCGTTTTTCCATAGGCTCC
GCCCCCCTGACGAGCATCACAAAAATCGACGCTCAAGTCAGAGGTGGCGAAACCCGACAGGACTATAAAG
ATACCAGGCGTTTCCCCCTGGAAGCTCCCTCGTGCGCTCTCCTGTTCCGACCCTGCCGCTTACCGGATAC
CTGTCCGCCTTTCTCCCTTCGGGAAGCGTGGCGCTTTCTCATAGCTCACGCTGTAGGTATCTCAGTTCGG
TGTAGGTCGTTCGCTCCAAGCTGGGCTGTGTGCACGAACCCCCCGTTCAGCCCGACCGCTGCGCCTTATC
CGGTAACTATCGTCTTGAGTCCAACCCGGTAAGACACGACTTATCGCCACTGGCAGCAGCCACTGGTAAC
AGGATTAGCAGAGCGAGGTATGTAGGCGGTGCTACAGAGTTCTTGAAGTGGTGGCCTAACTACGGCTACA
CTAGAAGAACAGTATTTGGTATCTGCGCTCTGCTGAAGCCAGTTACCTTCGGAAAAAGAGTTGGTAGCTC
TTGATCCGGCAAACAAACCACCGCTGGTAGCGGTGGTTTTTTTGTTTGCAAGCAGCAGATTACGCGCAGA
AAAAAAGGATCTCAAGAAGATCCTTTGATCTTTTCTACGGGGTCTGACGCTCAGTGGAACGAAAACTCAC
GTTAAGGGATTTTGGTCATGAGATTATCAAAAAGGATCTTCACCTAGATCCTTTTAAATTAAAAATGAAG
TTTTAAATCAATCTAAAGTATATATGAGTAAACTTGGTCTGACAGTTACCAATGCTTAATCAGTGAGGCA
CCTATCTCAGCGATCTGTCTATTTCGTTCATCCATAGTTGCCTGACTCCCCGTCGTGTAGATAACTACGA
TACGGGAGGGCTTACCATCTGGCCCCAGTGCTGCAATGATACCGCGAGACCCACGCTCACCGGCTCCAGA
TTTATCAGCAATAAACCAGCCAGCCGGAAGGGCCGAGCGCAGAAGTGGTCCTGCAACTTTATCCGCCTCC
ATCCAGTCTATTAATTGTTGCCGGGAAGCTAGAGTAAGTAGTTCGCCAGTTAATAGTTTGCGCAACGTTG
TTGCCATTGCTACAGGCATCGTGGTGTCACGCTCGTCGTTTGGTATGGCTTCATTCAGCTCCGGTTCCCA
ACGATCAAGGCGAGTTACATGATCCCCCATGTTGTGCAAAAAAGCGGTTAGCTCCTTCGGTCCTCCGATC
GTTGTCAGAAGTAAGTTGGCCGCAGTGTTATCACTCATGGTTATGGCAGCACTGCATAATTCTCTTACTG
TCATGCCATCCGTAAGATGCTTTTCTGTGACTGGTGAGTACTCAACCAAGTCATTCTGAGAATAGTGTAT
GCGGCGACCGAGTTGCTCTTGCCCGGCGTCAATACGGGATAATACCGCGCCACATAGCAGAACTTTAAAA
GTGCTCATCATTGGAAAACGTTCTTCGGGGCGAAAACTCTCAAGGATCTTACCGCTGTTGAGATCCAGTT
CGATGTAACCCACTCGTGCACCCAACTGATCTTCAGCATCTTTTACTTTCACCAGCGTTTCTGGGTGAGC
AAAAACAGGAAGGCAAAATGCCGCAAAAAAGGGAATAAGGGCGACACGGAAATGTTGAATACTCATACTC
TTCCTTTTTCAATATTATTGAAGCATTTATCAGGGTTATTGTCTCATGAGCGGATACATATTTGAATGTA
TTTAGAAAAATAAACAAATAGGGGTTCCGCGCACATTTCCCCGAAAAGTGCCACCTAAATTGTAAGCGTT
AATATTTTGTTAAAATTCGCGTTAAATTTTTGTTAAATCAGCTCATTTTTTAACCAATAGGCCGAAATCG
GCAAAATCCCTTATAAATCAAAAGAATAGACCGAGATAGGGT
[37 nt withheld, positions 8513-8549]
AAAGAACGTGGACTCCAACGTCAAAGG
[49 nt withheld, positions 8577-8625]
T
[91 nt withheld, positions 8627-8717]
G
[124 nt withheld, positions 8719-8842]
CCCATTCGCCATTCAGGCTGCGCAACTGTTGGGAAGGGCGATCGGTGCGGGCCTCTTCGCTATTACGCCA
GCTGGCGAAAGGGGGATGTGCTGCAAGGCGATTAAGTTGGGTAACGCCAGGGTTTTCCCAGTCACGACGT
TGTAAAACGACGGCCAGTGAATTGTAATACGACTCACTATAGGGCGAATTGGGTACCTTAACCCTAGAAA
GATAGTCTGCGTAAAATTGACGCATGCATTCTTGAAATATTGCTCTCTCTTTCTAAATAGCGCGAATCCG
TCGCTGTGCATTTAGGACATCTCAGTCGCCGCTTGGAGCTCCCGTGAGGCGTGCTTGTCAATGCGGTAAG
TGTCACTGATTTTGAACTATAACGACCGCGTGAGTCAAAATGACGCATGATTATCTTTTACGTGACTTTT
AAGATTTAACTCATACGATAATTATATTGTTATTTCATGTTCTACTTACGTGATAACTTATTATATATAT
ATTTTCTTGTTATAGATATCCAACTATGAAACATTATCATAAAGCAATAGTAAAGAGCCTTCAGTAAAGA
GCAGGCATTTATCTAATCCCACCCCACCCCCACCCCCGTAGCTCCAATCCTTCCATTCAAAATGTAGGTA
CTCTGTTCTCACCCTTCTTAACAAAGTATGACAGGAAAAACTTCCATGTGGACATCTTTATTGTTTAATA
GATCATCAATTTCTCGACTATTCCTTTGCCCTCGGACGAGTGCTGGGGCGTCGGTTTCCACTATCGGCGA
GTACTTCTACACAGCCATCGGTCCAGACGGCCGCGCTTCTGCGGGCGATTTGTGTACGCCCGACAGTCCC
GGCTCCGGATCGGACGATTGCGTCGCATCGACCCTGCGCCCAAGCTGCATCATCGAAATTGCCGTCAACC
AAGCTCTGATAGAGTTGGTCAAGACCAATGCGGAGCATATACGCCCGGAGCCGCGGCGATCCTGCAAGCT
CCGGATGCCTCCGCTCGAAGTAGCGCGTCTGCTGCTCCATACAAGCCAACCACGGCCTCCAGAAGAAGAT
GTTGGCGACCTCGTATTGGGAATCCCCGAACATCGCCTCGCTCCAGTCAATGACCGCTGTTATGCGGCCA
TTGTCCGTCAGGACATTGTTGGAGCCGAAATCCGCGTGCACGAGGTGCCGGACTTCGGGGCAGTCCTCGG
CCCAAAGCATCAGCTCATCGAGAGCCTGCGCGACGGACGCACTGACGGTGTCGTCCATCACAGTTTGCCA
GTGATACACATGGGGATCAGCAATCGCGCATATGAAATCACGCCATGTAGTGTATTGACCGATTCCTTGC
GGTCCGAATGGGCCGAACCCGCTCGTCTGGCTAAGATCGGCCGCAGCGATCGCATCCATGGCCTCCGCGA
CCGGCTGCAGAACAGCGGGCAGTTCGGTTTCAGGCAGGTCTTGCAACGTGACACCCTGTGCACGGCGGGA
GATGCAATAGGTCAGGCTCTCGCTGAATTCCCCAATGTCAAGCACTTCCGGAATCGGGAGCGCGGCCGAT
GCAAAGTGCCGATAAACATAACGATCTTTGTAGAAACCATCGGCGCAGCTATTTACCCGCAGGACATATC
CACGCCCTCCTACATCGAAGCTGAAAGCACGAGATTCTTCGCCCTCCGAGAGCTGCATCAGGTCGGAGAC
GCTGTCGAACTTTTCGATCAGAAACTTCTCGACAGACGTCGCGGTGAGTTCAGGCTTTTTCATGGTGGCG
GCTGGATCGGTCGAAAGGCCCGGAGATGAGGAAGAGGAGAACAGCGCGGCAGACGTGCGCTTTTGAAGCG
TGCAGAATGCCGGGCCTCCGGAGGACCTTCGGGCGCCCGCCCCGCCCCTGAGCCCGCCCCTGAGCCCGCC
CCCGGACCCACCCCTTCCCAGCCTCTGAGCCCAGAAAGCGAAGGAGCAAAGCTGCTATTGGCCGCTGCCC
CAAAGGCCTACCCGCTTCCATTGCTCAGCGGTGCTGTCCATCTGCACGAGACTAGTGAGACGTGCTACTT
CCATTTGTCACGTCCTGCACGACGCGAGCTGCGGGGCGGGGGGGAACTTCCTGACTAGGGGAGGAGTAGA
AGGTGGCGCGAAGGGGCCACCAAAGAACGGAGCCGGTTGGCGCCTACCGGTGGATGTGGAATGTGTGCGA
GGCCAGAGGCCACTTGTGTAGCGCCAAGTGCCCAGCGGGGCTGCTAAAGCGCATGCTCCAGACTGCCTTG
GGAAAAGCGCCTCCCCTACCCGGTAGAATTCATCGATGATATCATAACTTCGTATAATGTATGCTATACG
AAGTTATGCGGCCCTCGAGGTC
